Addgene plasmid #163127: pLyGo-Ec-1
Purpose: (Empty Backbone) pLyGo cloning vector for cytoplasmic expression in E. coli of a sequence of interest (LPMO). Vector encoding Ubiquitin with an internal His10-tag and the LyGo cassette (SapI-ccdB-SapI)
Depositing lab: Morten Norholm. Depositing organization: Danmarks Tekniske Universitet. Publication: LyGo: A Platform for Rapid Screening of Lytic Polysaccharide Monooxygenase Production. Hernandez-Rollan C, Falkenberg KB, Rennig M, Bertelsen AB, Ipsen JO, Brander S, Daley DO, Johansen KS, Norholm MHH. ACS Synth Biol. 2021 Apr 16;10(4):897-906. doi: 10.1021/acssynbio.1c00034. Epub 2021 Apr 2. PubMed 33797234.
Backbone
  Vector backbone: pET39
  Backbone size (bp): 6017
  Vector type: Bacterial Expression, Synthetic Biology
  Promoter: T7
  Tag / fusion protein: Ubiquitin
Growth in bacteria
  Bacterial resistance: Kanamycin, 50 μg/mL
  Growth temperature: 37°C
  Growth strain: ccdB Survival
  Copy number: Low Copy
Gene/Insert
  Cloning method: Restriction Enzyme
Terms and licenses: Academic/Nonprofit Terms; Industry Terms: Not Available to Industry
Depositor comments: Please visit https://www.biorxiv.org/content/10.1101/2020.11.04.368555v1 for bioRxiv preprint.
How to cite: pLyGo-Ec-1 was a gift from Morten Norholm (Addgene plasmid # 163127 ; http://n2t.net/addgene:163127 ; RRID:Addgene_163127)
