[The description below was written by a language model from this plasmid's Addgene catalogue record and pLannotate feature annotations shown in this document.]
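Description:
pLyGo-Ec-1 is an empty bacterial expression backbone built on pET39 and belonging to the LyGo platform, a vector set designed for rapid cloning and screening of lytic polysaccharide monooxygenase (LPMO) production. This member is intended for cytoplasmic expression in E. coli. It carries a kanamycin resistance gene (aph(3')-Ia) and a ColE1/pBR322-type origin accompanied by the bom region and rop, consistent with its catalogued low copy number, plus an f1 phage origin. Remnants of the tetracycline resistance gene flank the lacI cassette as backbone leftovers. The sequenced record is 5,926 nt, slightly shorter than the catalogued backbone size.

Expression is driven by a T7 promoter with an adjacent lac operator and the T7 gene 10 ribosome binding site, and is closed by a T7 terminator. The plasmid-borne lacI keeps transcription repressed until IPTG or lactose is added, in hosts supplying T7 RNA polymerase. Downstream lies the fusion partner described in the record as ubiquitin containing an internal His10 tag. The automated annotation detects this as a His run followed by a fragment matched to the ubiquitin-like protein RUB1, which probably reflects sequence similarity rather than a different part. A partial match to a TEV protease site and a short hit to a plant intron follow; these are fragmentary matches whose function the catalogue entry does not confirm.

The cloning site is the LyGo cassette, a ccdB gene flanked by SapI sites. Because SapI is a type IIS enzyme, it excises the cassette and leaves defined overhangs for directional insertion of the coding sequence after the ubiquitin tag. Loss of the gyrase toxin CcdB provides counter-selection against uncut vector in standard strains, which is why the empty plasmid must be maintained in a ccdB-tolerant strain.
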