Features (pLannotate 1.2.2; 21 found; start..end, strand, type, name):
     69..497     +  rep_origin     f1 ori (sequence partly withheld): f1 bacteriophage origin of replication; arrow indicates direction of (+) strand synthesis
    550..607     +  promoter       AmpR promoter (fragment): bla
    616..1431    -  CDS            KanR: aminoglycoside phosphotransferase; aph(3')-Ia; confers resistance to kanamycin in bacteria or G418 (Geneticin®) in eukaryotes
   1553..2141    +  rep_origin     ori: high-copy-number ColE1/pMB1/pBR322/pUC origin of replication
   2327..2466    -  misc_feature   bom: basis of mobility region from pBR322
   2568..2759    -  CDS            rop: Rop protein, which maintains plasmids at low copy number; rop
   2776..3156    +  CDS            YPB1_ECOLX: Protein predicted: Swiss-Prot protein existence level 4. From Escherichia coli.
   3228..3519    -  CDS            TcR (fragment): tetracycline efflux protein; tet; confers resistance to tetracycline
   3534..3555    -  protein_bind   CAP binding site: CAP binding activates transcription in the presence of cAMP. E. coli catabolite activator protein
   3568..4650    -  CDS            lacI: lac repressor; lacI; The lac repressor binds to the lac operator to inhibit transcription in E. coli. This inhibition can be relieved by adding lactose or isopropyl-β-D-thiogalactopyranoside (IPTG).
   4651..4728    -  promoter       lacI promoter: lacI
   4736..5015    -  CDS            TcR (fragment): tetracycline efflux protein; tet; confers resistance to tetracycline
   5041..5059    +  promoter       T7 promoter: promoter for bacteriophage T7 RNA polymerase
   5060..5084    +  protein_bind   lac operator: The lac repressor binds to the lac operator to inhibit transcription in E. coli. This inhibition can be relieved by adding lactose or isopropyl-β-D-thiogalactopyranoside (IPTG). lac repressor encoded by lacI
   5099..5121    +  RBS            RBS: efficient ribosome binding site from bacteriophage T7 gene 10 (Olins and Rangwala, 1989)
   5201..5221    +  CDS            7xHis: 6xHis affinity tag
   5234..5398    +  CDS            RUB1 (fragment): RUB1_ARATH - Also known as NEDD8, UBQ15. Experimental evidence at protein level: Swiss-Prot protein existence level 1. [NEDD8-like protein RUB1]: Appears to function as a stable post-translational protein modifier. An AMP-RUB1 intermediate is formed by an activating enzyme, distinct from the ubiquitin activating enzyme E1, which is composed of a heterodimer AXR1/ECR1. Auxin response is mediated, at least in part, through modification of the cullin AtCUL1 by the attachment of RUB1 to 'Lys-692'. From Arabidopsis thaliana (Mouse-ear cress).
   5438..5454    +  CDS            TEV site (fragment): tobacco etch virus (TEV) protease recognition and cleavage site
   5467..5538    +  intron         PDK intron (fragment): pdk; modified pyruvate orthophosphate dikinase intron from Flaveria trinervia 3.0
   5570..5872    +  CDS            ccdB: CcdB, a bacterial toxin that poisons DNA gyrase; ccdB; Plasmids containing the ccdB gene cannot be propagated in standard E. coli strains.
   5911..32      +  terminator     T7 terminator (across the origin): transcription terminator for bacteriophage T7 RNA polymerase
>Addgene plasmid #163127 | pLyGo-Ec-1 | addgene full sequence | sequence record 331491 | Addgene NGS Result
GGGCCTCTAAACGGGTCTTGAGGGGTTTTTTGCTGAAAGGAGGAACTATATCCGGATTGGCGAATGGG
[124 nt withheld, positions 69-192]
C
[91 nt withheld, positions 194-284]
A
[49 nt withheld, positions 286-334]
CCTTTGACGTTGGAGTCCACGTTCTTT
[37 nt withheld, positions 362-398]
ACCCTATCTCGGTCTATTCTTTTGATTTATAAGGGATTTTGCCGATTTCGGCCTATTGGTTAAAAAATGA
GCTGATTTAACAAAAATTTAACGCGAATTTTAACAAAATATTAACGCTTACAATTTAGGTGGCACTTTTC
GGGGAAATGTGCGCGGAACCCCTATTTGTTTATTTTTCTAAATACATTCAAATATGTATCCGCTCATGAA
TTAATTCTTAGAAAAACTCATCGAGCATCAAATGAAACTGCAATTTATTCATATCAGGATTATCAATACC
ATATTTTTGAAAAAGCCGTTTCTGTAATGAAGGAGAAAACTCACCGAGGCAGTTCCATAGGATGGCAAGA
TCCTGGTATCGGTCTGCGATTCCGACTCGTCCAACATCAATACAACCTATTAATTTCCCCTCGTCAAAAA
TAAGGTTATCAAGTGAGAAATCACCATGAGTGACGACTGAATCCGGTGAGAATGGCAAAAGTTTATGCAT
TTCTTTCCAGACTTGTTCAACAGGCCAGCCATTACGCTCGTCATCAAAATCACTCGCATCAACCAAACCG
TTATTCATTCGTGATTGCGCCTGAGCGAGACGAAATACGCGATCGCTGTTAAAAGGACAATTACAAACAG
GAATCGAATGCAACCGGCGCAGGAACACTGCCAGCGCATCAACAATATTTTCACCTGAATCAGGATATTC
TTCTAATACCTGGAATGCTGTTTTCCCGGGGATCGCAGTGGTGAGTAACCATGCATCATCAGGAGTACGG
ATAAAATGCTTGATGGTCGGAAGAGGCATAAATTCCGTCAGCCAGTTTAGTCTGACCATCTCATCTGTAA
CATCATTGGCAACGCTACCTTTGCCATGTTTCAGAAACAACTCTGGCGCATCGGGCTTCCCATACAATCG
ATAGATTGTCGCACCTGATTGCCCGACATTATCGCGAGCCCATTTATACCCATATAAATCAGCATCCATG
TTGGAATTTAATCGCGGCCTAGAGCAAGACGTTTCCCGTTGAATATGGCTCATAACACCCCTTGTATTAC
TGTTTATGTAAGCAGACAGTTTTATTGTTCATGACCAAAATCCCTTAACGTGAGTTTTCGTTCCACTGAG
CGTCAGACCCCGTAGAAAAGATCAAAGGATCTTCTTGAGATCCTTTTTTTCTGCGCGTAATCTGCTGCTT
GCAAACAAAAAAACCACCGCTACCAGCGGTGGTTTGTTTGCCGGATCAAGAGCTACCAACTCTTTTTCCG
AAGGTAACTGGCTTCAGCAGAGCGCAGATACCAAATACTGTCCTTCTAGTGTAGCCGTAGTTAGGCCACC
ACTTCAAGAACTCTGTAGCACCGCCTACATACCTCGCTCTGCTAATCCTGTTACCAGTGGCTGCTGCCAG
TGGCGATAAGTCGTGTCTTACCGGGTTGGACTCAAGACGATAGTTACCGGATAAGGCGCAGCGGTCGGGC
TGAACGGGGGGTTCGTGCACACAGCCCAGCTTGGAGCGAACGACCTACACCGAACTGAGATACCTACAGC
GTGAGCTATGAGAAAGCGCCACGCTTCCCGAAGGGAGAAAGGCGGACAGGTATCCGGTAAGCGGCAGGGT
CGGAACAGGAGAGCGCACGAGGGAGCTTCCAGGGGGAAACGCCTGGTATCTTTATAGTCCTGTCGGGTTT
CGCCACCTCTGACTTGAGCGTCGATTTTTGTGATGCTCGTCAGGGGGGCGGAGCCTATGGAAAAACGCCA
GCAACGCGGCCTTTTTACGGTTCCTGGCCTTTTGCTGGCCTTTTGCTCACATGTTCTTTCCTGCGTTATC
CCCTGATTCTGTGGATAACCGTATTACCGCCTTTGAGTGAGCTGATACCGCTCGCCGCAGCCGAACGACC
GAGCGCAGCGAGTCAGTGAGCGAGGAAGCGGAAGAGGGCCTGATGCGGTATTTTCTCCTTACGCATCTGT
GCGGTATTTCACACCGCAATGGTGCACTCTCAGTACAATCTGCTCTGATGCCGCATAGTTAAGCCAGTAT
ACACTCCGCTATCGCTACGTGACTGGGTCATGGCTGCGCCCCGACACCCGCCAACACCCGCTGACGCGCC
CTGACGGGCTTGTCTGCTCCCGGCATCCGCTTACAGACAAGCTGTGACCGTCTCCGGGAGCTGCATGTGT
CAGAGGTTTTCACCGTCATCACCGAAACGCGCGAGGCAGCTGCGGTAAAGCTCATCAGCGTGGTCGTGAA
GCGATTCACAGATGTCTGCCTGTTCATCCGCGTCCAGCTCGTTGAGTTTCTCCAGAAGCGTTAATGTCTG
GCTTCTGATAAAGCGGGCCATGTTAAGGGCGGTTTTTTCCTGTTTGGTCACTGATGCCTCCGTGTAAGGG
GGATTTCTGTTCATGGGGGTAATGATACCGATGAAACGAGAGAGGATGCTCACGATACGGGTTACTGATG
ATGAACATGCCCGGTTACTGGAACGTTGTGAGGGTAAACAACTGGCGGTATGGATGCGGCGGGACCAGAG
AAAAATCACTCAGGGTCAATGCCAGCGCTTCGTTAATACAGATGTAGGTGTTCCACAGGGTAGCCAGCAG
CATCCTGCGATGCAGATCCGGAACATAATGGTGCAGGGCGCTGACTTCCGCGTTTCCAGACTTTACGAAA
CACGGAAACCGAAGACCATTCATGTTGTTGCTCAGGTCGCAGACGTTTTGCAGCAGCAGTCGCTTCACGT
TCGCTCGCGTATCGGTGATTCATTCTGCTAACCAGTAAGGCAACCCCGCCAGCCTAGCCGGGTCCTCAAC
GACAGGAGCACGATCATGCGCACCTGTGGGGCCGCCATGCCGGCGATAATGGCCTGCTTCTCGCCGAAAC
GTTTGGTGGCGGGACCAGTGACGAAGGCTTGAGCGAGGGCGTGCAAGATTCCGAATACCGCAAGCGACAG
GCCGATCATCGTCGCGCTCCAGCGAAAGCGGTCCTCGCCGAAAATGACCCAGAGCGCTGCCGGCACCTGT
CCTACGAGTTGCATGATAAAGAAGACAGTCATAAGTGCGGCGACGATAGTCATGCCCCGCGCCCACCGGA
AGGAGCTGACTGGGTTGAAGGCTCTCAAGGGCATCGGTCGAGATCCCGGTGCCTAATGAGTGAGCTAACT
TACATTAATTGCGTTGCGCTCACTGCCCGCTTTCCAGTCGGGAAACCTGTCGTGCCAGCTGCATTAATGA
ATCGGCCAACGCGCGGGGAGAGGCGGTTTGCGTATTGGGCGCCAGGGTGGTTTTTCTTTTCACCAGTGAG
ACGGGCAACAGCTGATTGCCCTTCACCGCCTGGCCCTGAGAGAGTTGCAGCAAGCGGTCCACGCTGGTTT
GCCCCAGCAGGCGAAAATCCTGTTTGATGGTGGTTAACGGCGGGATATAACATGAGCTGTCTTCGGTATC
GTCGTATCCCACTACCGAGATGTCCGCACCAACGCGCAGCCCGGACTCGGTAATGGCGCGCATTGCGCCC
AGCGCCATCTGATCGTTGGCAACCAGCATCGCAGTGGGAACGATGCCCTCATTCAGCATTTGCATGGTTT
GTTGAAAACCGGACATGGCACTCCAGTCGCCTTCCCGTTCCGCTATCGGCTGAATTTGATTGCGAGTGAG
ATATTTATGCCAGCCAGCCAGACGCAGACGCGCCGAGACAGAACTTAATGGGCCCGCTAACAGCGCGATT
TGCTGGTGACCCAATGCGACCAGATGCTCCACGCCCAGTCGCGTACCGTCTTCATGGGAGAAAATAATAC
TGTTGATGGGTGTCTGGTCAGAGACATCAAGAAATAACGCCGGAACATTAGTGCAGGCAGCTTCCACAGC
AATGGCATCCTGGTCATCCAGCGGATAGTTAATGATCAGCCCACTGACGCGTTGCGCGAGAAGATTGTGC
ACCGCCGCTTTACAGGCTTCGACGCCGCTTCGTTCTACCATCGACACCACCACGCTGGCACCCAGTTGAT
CGGCGCGAGATTTAATCGCCGCGACAATTTGCGACGGCGCGTGCAGGGCCAGACTGGAGGTGGCAACGCC
AATCAGCAACGACTGTTTGCCCGCCAGTTGTTGTGCCACGCGGTTGGGAATGTAATTCAGCTCCGCCATC
GCCGCTTCCACTTTTTCCCGCGTTTTCGCAGAAACGTGGCTGGCCTGGTTCACCACGCGGGAAACGGTCT
GATAAGAGACACCGGCATACTCTGCGACATCGTATAACGTTACTGGTTTCACATTCACCACCCTGAATTG
ACTCTCTTCCGGGCGCTATCATGCCATACCGCGAAAGGTTTTGCGCCATTCGATGGTGTCCGGGATCTCG
ACGCTCTCCCTTATGCGACTCCTGCATTAGGAAGCAGCCCAGTAGTAGGTTGAGGCCGTTGAGCACCGCC
GCCGCAAGGAATGGTGCATGCAAGGAGATGGCGCCCAACAGTCCCCCGGCCACGGGGCCTGCCACCATAC
CCACGCCGAAACAAGCGCTCATGAGCCCGAAGTGGCGAGCCCGATCTTCCCCATCGGTGATGTCGGCGAT
ATAGGCGCCAGCAACCGCACCTGTGGCGCCGGTGATGCCGGCCACGATGCGTCCGGCGTAGAGGATCGAG
ATCGATCTCGATCCCGCGAAATTAATACGACTCACTATAGGGGAATTGTGAGCGGATAACAATTCCCCTC
TAGAAATAATTTTGTTTAACTTTAAGAAGGAGATATACATATGCAGATCTTCGTGAAAACACTGACCGGC
AAAACCATTACCCTGGAGGTGGAGCCTGGCAGCGCCCATCATCATCACCATCACCATCACCATCATGCTG
GTAGCAGCGATACGATCGAAAACGTCAAAGCCAAAATTCAGGACAAAGAGGGCATTCCGCCTGATCAACA
ACGTCTGATCTTCGCCGGAAAACAGCTGGAGGATGGCCGTACACTGAGTGACTATAACATTCAAGAGAAA
TCGACACTGGAACTGGTTCTGGAGCTGCAGAATGAAACCCAGTCAGCAACTTCTGACGCTTCTGGCGGTG
AAAACCTGTACTTCCAACATCGAAGAGCTACTAAAAGCCAGATAACAGTATGCGTATTTGCGCGCTGATT
TTTGCGGTATAAGAATATATACTGATATGTATACCCGAAGTATGTCAAAAAGAGGTATGCTATGCAGTTT
AAGGTTTACACCTATAAAAGAGAGAGCCGTTATCGTCTGTTTGTGGATGTACAGAGTGATATTATTGACA
CGCCCGGGCGACGGATGGTGATCCCCCTGGCCAGTGCACGTCTGCTGTCAGATAAAGTCTCCCGTGAACT
TTACCCGGTGGTGCATATCGGGGATAAAAGCTGGCGCATGATGACCACCGATATGGCCAGTGTGCCGGTC
TCCGTTATCGGGGAAGAAGTGGCTGATCTCAGCCACCGCGAAAATGACATCAAAAACGCCATTAACCTGA
TGTTCTGGGGAATAGGCTCTTCGTAAGATCCGGCTCCACCGCTGAGCAATAACTAGCATAACCCCTTG
